>Addgene plasmid #29537 | pCDF1-ERBB4 (E317K) | addgene partial sequence | sequence record 34958 | 29537 with LNCX
TTTGACCTCCATAGAAGATTCTAGAGCCACCATGAAGCCGGCGACAGGACTTTGGGTCTGGGTGAGCCTT
CTCGTGGCGGCGGGGACCGTCCAGCCCAGCGATTCTCAGTCAGTGTGTGCAGGAACGGAGAATAAACTGA
GCTCTCTCTCTGACCTGGAACAGCAGTACCGAGCCTTGCGCAAGTACTATGAAAACTGTGAGGTTGTCAT
GGGCAACCTGGAGATAACCAGCATTGAGCACAACCGGGACCTCTCCTTCCTGCGGTCTGTTCGAGAAGTC
ACAGGCTACGTGTTAGTGGCTCTTAATCAGTTTCGTTACCTGCCTCTGGAGAATTTACGCATTATTCGTG
GGACAAAACTTTATGAGGATCGATATGCCTTGGCAATATTTTTAAACTACAGAAAAGATGGAAACTTTGG
ACTTCAAGAACTTGGATTAAAGAACTTGACAGAAATCCTAAATGGTGGAGTCTATGTAGACCAGAACAAA
TTCCTTTGTTATGCAGACACCATTCATTGGCAAGATATTGTTCGGAACCCATGGCCTTCCAACTTGACTC
TTGTGTCAACAAATGGTAGTTCAGGATGTGGACGTTGCCATAAGTCCTGTACTGGCCGTTGCTGGGGACC
CACAGAAAATCATTGCCAGACTTTGACAAGGACGGTGTGTGCAGAACAATGTGACGGCAGATGCTACGGA
CCTTACGTCAGTGACTGCTGCCATCGAGAATGTGCTGGAGGCTGCTCAGGACCTAAGGACACAGACTGCT
TTGCCTGCATGAATTTCAATGACAGTGGAGCATGTGTTACTCAGTGTCCCCAAACCTTTGTCTACAATCC
AACCACCTTTCAACTGGAGCACAATTTCAATGCAAAGTACACATATGGAGCATTCTGTGTCAAGAAATGT
CCACATAACTTTGTGGTAGATTCCAGTTCTTGTGTGCGTGCCTGC
