>Addgene plasmid #29537 | pCDF1-ERBB4 (E317K) | addgene partial sequence | sequence record 35740 | hERBB4-F1 (TGCAAAGTACACATATGGAGCA)
GCGAGTCCATAACTTTGTGGTAGATTCCAGTTCTTGTGTGCGTGCCTGCCCTAGTTCCAAGATGGAAGTA
GAAAAAAATGGGATTAAAATGTGTAAACCTTGCACTGACATTTGCCCAAAAGCTTGTGATGGCATTGGCA
CAGGATCATTGATGTCAGCTCAGACTGTGGATTCCAGTAACATTGACAAATTCATAAACTGTACCAAGAT
CAATGGGAATTTGATCTTTCTAGTCACTGGTATTCATGGGGACCCTTACAATGCAATTGAAGCCATAGAC
CCAGAGAAACTGAACGTCTTTCGGACAGTCAGAGAGATAACAGGTTTCCTGAACATACAGTCATGGCCAC
CAAACATGACTGACTTCAGTGTTTTTTCTAACCTGGTGACCATTGGTGGAAGAGTACTCTATAGTGGCCT
GTCCTTGCTTATCCTCAAGCAACAGGGCATCACCTCTCTACAGTTCCAGTCCCTGAAGGAAATCAGCGCA
GGAAACATCTATATTACTGACAACAGCAACCTGTGTTATTATCATACCATTAACTGGACAACACTCTTCA
GCACAATCAACCAGAGAATAGTAATCCGGGACAACAGAAAAGCTGAAAATTGTACTGCTGAAGGAATGGT
GTGCAACCATCTGTGTTCCAGTGATGGCTGTTGGGGACCTGGGCCAGACCAATGTCTGTCGTGTCGCCGC
TTCAGTAGAGGAAGGATCTGCATAGAGTCTTGTAACCTCTATGATGTGAATTCGGGAGTTTGAGATGGCT
C
