[The description below was written by a language model from this plasmid's Addgene catalogue record.]
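Description:
pCDF1-ERBB4 (E317K) is a lentiviral mammalian expression plasmid built on the commercial pCDF1-EF2-MCS2-Puromycin backbone (about 5.5 kb without insert). It is propagated in bacteria under ampicillin selection as a low-copy plasmid. The recorded host is a recombination-deficient strain of the kind commonly chosen to keep repeat-containing lentiviral vectors stable. Puromycin resistance is the selectable marker in mammalian cells, allowing transduced or transfected populations to be enriched or stable pools to be established.

The insert is the human ERBB4 (HER4) coding sequence, roughly 3.9 kb, which encodes a receptor tyrosine kinase of the EGFR/ErbB family. It was cloned between XbaI and NotI sites, both of which remain intact. The construct name indicates an E317K substitution (glutamate to lysine at residue 317), although the record has no separate mutation field. No epitope tag or reporter fusion is listed. The record does not explicitly name the promoter driving ERBB4 or the one driving the puromycin cassette. The "EF2" in the backbone name may hint at the promoter arrangement, but no feature table is available to confirm this. The same applies to the LTRs, packaging signal and other viral elements expected in a lentiviral transfer vector.

The associated publication surveyed the tyrosine kinome in melanoma and reported recurrent ERBB4 mutations. The plasmid is therefore presumably intended for stable expression of this mutant receptor in mammalian cells, so that its effects can be compared with those of wild-type ERBB4 or other variants.
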