Addgene plasmid #29537: pCDF1-ERBB4 (E317K)
Depositing lab: Yardena Samuels. Depositing organization: National Human Genome Research Institute (NHGRI). Publication: Analysis of the tyrosine kinome in melanoma reveals recurrent mutations in ERBB4. Prickett TD, Agrawal NS, Wei X, Yates KE, Lin JC, Wunderlich JR, Cronin JC, Cruz P, Rosenberg SA, Samuels Y. Nat Genet. 2009 Oct . 41(10):1127-32. 10.1038/ng.438 PubMed 19718025.
Backbone
  Vector backbone: pCDF1-EF2-MCS2-Puromycin
  Backbone manufacturer: Systems Biosciences Inc
  Backbone size w/o insert (bp): 5500
  Vector type: Mammalian Expression, Lentiviral
  Selectable markers: Puromycin
Growth in bacteria
  Bacterial resistance: Ampicillin, 100 μg/mL
  Growth temperature: 37°C
  Growth strain: Stbl3
  Copy number: Low Copy
Gene/Insert
  Gene/Insert name: ERBB4 (alt name: HER4)
  Species: H. sapiens (human)
  Insert size (bp): 3927
  GenBank ID: NM_005235
  Entrez Gene: ERBB4 (a.k.a. ALS19, HER4, p180erbB4)
  Cloning method: Restriction Enzyme; 5′ cloning site XbaI (not destroyed); 3′ cloning site NotI (not destroyed)
  Sequencing primers: 5′ N/A; 3′ N/A
Terms and licenses: Academic/Nonprofit Terms; Industry Terms: Not Available to Industry
How to cite: pCDF1-ERBB4 (E317K) was a gift from Yardena Samuels (Addgene plasmid # 29537 ; http://n2t.net/addgene:29537 ; RRID:Addgene_29537)
